>Addgene plasmid #31067 | HNF4A_P2-135 | depositor full sequence | sequence record 14177 | Author sequence
GGTACCGAGCTCTTACGCGTGCTAGCCCGGGCTCGAGATAAGATAACCGGGCGGTGGCAGCTGGCCGCAC
TCACCGCCTTCCTGGTGGACGGGCTCCTGGTGGCTGTGCTGCTGCTGTGAGCGGGCCCCTGCTCCTCCAT
GCCCCCAGCTCTCCGGCTGGGTGGGCTTGGCCAAGCTTGGCATTCCGGTACTGTTGGTAAAGCCACCATG
GAAGACGCCAAAAACATAAAGAAAGGCCCGGCGCCATTCTATCCGCTGGAAGATGGAACCGCTGGAGAGC
AACTGCATAAGGCTATGAAGAGATACGCCCTGGTTCCTGGAACAATTGCTTTTACAGATGCACATATCGA
GGTGGACATCACTTACGCTGAGTACTTCGAAATGTCCGTTCGGTTGGCAGAAGCTATGAAACGATATGGG
CTGAATACAAATCACAGAATCGTCGTATGCAGTGAAAACTCTCTTCAATTCTTTATGCCGGTGTTGGGCG
CGTTATTTATCGGAGTTGCAGTTGCGCCCGCGAACGACATTTATAATGAACGTGAATTGCTCAACAGTAT
GGGCATTTCGCAGCCTACCGTGGTGTTCGTTTCCAAAAAGGGGTTGCAAAAAATTTTGAACGTGCAAAAA
AAGCTCCCAATCATCCAAAAAATTATTATCATGGATTCTAAAACGGATTACCAGGGATTTCAGTCGATGT
ACACGTTCGTCACATCTCATCTACCTCCCGGTTTTAATGAATACGATTTTGTGCCAGAGTCCTTCGATAG
GGACAAGACAATTGCACTGATCATGAACTCCTCTGGATCTACTGGTCTGCCTAAAGGTGTCGCTCTGCCT
CATAGAACTGCCTGCGTGAGATTCTCGCATGCCAGAGATCCTATTTTTGGCAATCAAATCATTCCGGATA
CTGCGATTTTAAGTGTTGTTCCATTCCATCACGGTTTTGGAATGTTTACTACACTCGGATATTTGATATG
TGGATTTCGAGTCGTCTTAATGTATAGATTTGAAGAAGAGCTGTTTCTGAGGAGCCTTCAGGATTACAAG
ATTCAAAGTGCGCTGCTGGTGCCAACCCTATTCTCCTTCTTCGCCAAAAGCACTCTGATTGACAAATACG
ATTTATCTAATTTACACGAAATTGCTTCTGGTGGCGCTCCCCTCTCTAAGGAAGTCGGGGAAGCGGTTGC
CAAGAGGTTCCATCTGCCAGGTATCAGGCAAGGATATGGGCTCACTGAGACTACATCAGCTATTCTGATT
ACACCCGAGGGGGATGATAAACCGGGCGCGGTCGGTAAAGTTGTTCCATTTTTTGAAGCGAAGGTTGTGG
ATCTGGATACCGGGAAAACGCTGGGCGTTAATCAAAGAGGCGAACTGTGTGTGAGAGGTCCTATGATTAT
GTCCGGTTATGTAAACAATCCGGAAGCGACCAACGCCTTGATTGACAAGGATGGATGGCTACATTCTGGA
GACATAGCTTACTGGGACGAAGACGAACACTTCTTCATCGTTGACCGCCTGAAGTCTCTGATTAAGTACA
AAGGCTATCAGGTGGCTCCCGCTGAATTGGAATCCATCTTGCTCCAACACCCCAACATCTTCGACGCAGG
TGTCGCAGGTCTTCCCGACGATGACGCCGGTGAACTTCCCGCCGCCGTTGTTGTTTTGGAGCACGGAAAG
ACGATGACGGAAAAAGAGATCGTGGATTACGTCGCCAGTCAAGTAACAACCGCGAAAAAGTTGCGCGGAG
GAGTTGTGTTTGTGGACGAAGTACCGAAAGGTCTTACCGGAAAACTCGACGCAAGAAAAATCAGAGAGAT
CCTCATAAAGGCCAAGAAGGGCGGAAAGATCGCCGTGTAATTCTAGAGTCGGGGCGGCCGGCCGCTTCGA
GCAGACATGATAAGATACATTGATGAGTTTGGACAAACCACAACTAGAATGCAGTGAAAAAAATGCTTTA
TTTGTGAAATTTGTGATGCTATTGCTTTATTTGTAACCATTATAAGCTGCAATAAACAAGTTAACAACAA
CAATTGCATTCATTTTATGTTTCAGGTTCAGGGGGAGGTGTGGGAGGTTTTTTAAAGCAAGTAAAACCTC
TACAAATGTGGTAAAATCGATAAGGATCCGTCGACCGATGCCCTTGAGAGCCTTCAACCCAGTCAGCTCC
TTCCGGTGGGCGCGGGGCATGACTATCGTCGCCGCACTTATGACTGTCTTCTTTATCATGCAACTCGTAG
GACAGGTGCCGGCAGCGCTCTTCCGCTTCCTCGCTCACTGACTCGCTGCGCTCGGTCGTTCGGCTGCGGC
GAGCGGTATCAGCTCACTCAAAGGCGGTAATACGGTTATCCACAGAATCAGGGGATAACGCAGGAAAGAA
CATGTGAGCAAAAGGCCAGCAAAAGGCCAGGAACCGTAAAAAGGCCGCGTTGCTGGCGTTTTTCCATAGG
CTCCGCCCCCCTGACGAGCATCACAAAAATCGACGCTCAAGTCAGAGGTGGCGAAACCCGACAGGACTAT
AAAGATACCAGGCGTTTCCCCCTGGAAGCTCCCTCGTGCGCTCTCCTGTTCCGACCCTGCCGCTTACCGG
ATACCTGTCCGCCTTTCTCCCTTCGGGAAGCGTGGCGCTTTCTCATAGCTCACGCTGTAGGTATCTCAGT
TCGGTGTAGGTCGTTCGCTCCAAGCTGGGCTGTGTGCACGAACCCCCCGTTCAGCCCGACCGCTGCGCCT
TATCCGGTAACTATCGTCTTGAGTCCAACCCGGTAAGACACGACTTATCGCCACTGGCAGCAGCCACTGG
TAACAGGATTAGCAGAGCGAGGTATGTAGGCGGTGCTACAGAGTTCTTGAAGTGGTGGCCTAACTACGGC
TACACTAGAAGAACAGTATTTGGTATCTGCGCTCTGCTGAAGCCAGTTACCTTCGGAAAAAGAGTTGGTA
GCTCTTGATCCGGCAAACAAACCACCGCTGGTAGCGGTGGTTTTTTTGTTTGCAAGCAGCAGATTACGCG
CAGAAAAAAAGGATCTCAAGAAGATCCTTTGATCTTTTCTACGGGGTCTGACGCTCAGTGGAACGAAAAC
TCACGTTAAGGGATTTTGGTCATGAGATTATCAAAAAGGATCTTCACCTAGATCCTTTTAAATTAAAAAT
GAAGTTTTAAATCAATCTAAAGTATATATGAGTAAACTTGGTCTGACAGTTACCAATGCTTAATCAGTGA
GGCACCTATCTCAGCGATCTGTCTATTTCGTTCATCCATAGTTGCCTGACTCCCCGTCGTGTAGATAACT
ACGATACGGGAGGGCTTACCATCTGGCCCCAGTGCTGCAATGATACCGCGAGACCCACGCTCACCGGCTC
CAGATTTATCAGCAATAAACCAGCCAGCCGGAAGGGCCGAGCGCAGAAGTGGTCCTGCAACTTTATCCGC
CTCCATCCAGTCTATTAATTGTTGCCGGGAAGCTAGAGTAAGTAGTTCGCCAGTTAATAGTTTGCGCAAC
GTTGTTGCCATTGCTACAGGCATCGTGGTGTCACGCTCGTCGTTTGGTATGGCTTCATTCAGCTCCGGTT
CCCAACGATCAAGGCGAGTTACATGATCCCCCATGTTGTGCAAAAAAGCGGTTAGCTCCTTCGGTCCTCC
GATCGTTGTCAGAAGTAAGTTGGCCGCAGTGTTATCACTCATGGTTATGGCAGCACTGCATAATTCTCTT
ACTGTCATGCCATCCGTAAGATGCTTTTCTGTGACTGGTGAGTACTCAACCAAGTCATTCTGAGAATAGT
GTATGCGGCGACCGAGTTGCTCTTGCCCGGCGTCAATACGGGATAATACCGCGCCACATAGCAGAACTTT
AAAAGTGCTCATCATTGGAAAACGTTCTTCGGGGCGAAAACTCTCAAGGATCTTACCGCTGTTGAGATCC
AGTTCGATGTAACCCACTCGTGCACCCAACTGATCTTCAGCATCTTTTACTTTCACCAGCGTTTCTGGGT
GAGCAAAAACAGGAAGGCAAAATGCCGCAAAAAAGGGAATAAGGGCGACACGGAAATGTTGAATACTCAT
ACTCTTCCTTTTTCAATATTATTGAAGCATTTATCAGGGTTATTGTCTCATGAGCGGATACATATTTGAA
TGTATTTAGAAAAATAAACAAATAGGGGTTCCGCGCACATTTCCCCGAAAAGTGCCACCTG
[124 nt withheld, positions 4192-4315]
C
[91 nt withheld, positions 4317-4407]
A
[49 nt withheld, positions 4409-4457]
CCTTTGACGTTGGAGTCCACGTTCTTT
[37 nt withheld, positions 4485-4521]
ACCCTATCTCGGTCTATTCTTTTGATTTATAAGGGATTTTGCCGATTTCGGCCTATTGGTTAAAAAATGA
GCTGATTTAACAAAAATTTAACGCGAATTTTAACAAAATATTAACGCTTACAATTTGCCATTCGCCATTC
AGGCTGCGCAACTGTTGGGAAGGGCGATCGGTGCGGGCCTCTTCGCTATTACGCCAGCCCAAGCTACCAT
GATAAGTAAGTAATATTAAGGTACGGGAGGTACTTGGAGCGGCCGCAATAAAATATCTTTATTTTCATTA
CATCTGTGTGTTGGTTTTTTGTGTGAATCGATAGTACTAACATACGCTCTCCATCAAAACAAAACGAAAC
AAAACAAACTAGCAAAATAGGCTGTCCCCAGTGCAAGTGCAGGTGCCAGAACATTTCTCTATCGATA
Features (pLannotate 1.2.2; 11 found; start..end, strand, type, name):
    208..1860    +  CDS            luciferase: firefly luciferase; luc+; enhanced luc+ version of the luciferase gene
   1901..2022    -  polyA_signal   SV40 poly(A) signal: SV40 polyadenylation signal
   2045..2113    -  CDS            large T antigen (fragment): large T antigen from SV40 (simian virus 40)
   2129..2261    +  CDS            TcR (fragment): tetracycline efflux protein; tet; confers resistance to tetracycline
   2441..3029    -  rep_origin     ori: high-copy-number ColE1/pMB1/pBR322/pUC origin of replication
   3200..4060    -  CDS            AmpR: β-lactamase; bla; confers resistance to ampicillin, carbenicillin, and related antibiotics
   4061..4165    -  promoter       AmpR promoter: bla
   4192..4620    +  rep_origin     f1 ori (sequence partly withheld): f1 bacteriophage origin of replication; arrow indicates direction of (+) strand synthesis
   4652..4719    -  CDS            lacZα (fragment): LacZα fragment of β-galactosidase; lacZ fragment
   4778..4826    +  polyA_signal   poly(A) signal: synthetic polyadenylation signal
   4840..4931    +  misc_feature   pause site: RNA polymerase II transcriptional pause signal from the human α2 globin gene
