[The description below was written by a language model from this plasmid's Addgene catalogue record and pLannotate feature annotations shown in this document.]
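Description:
HNF4A_P2-135 is a firefly luciferase promoter-reporter plasmid built on the promoterless pGL3-basic backbone, intended for transfection into mammalian cells. It carries a 135 bp fragment of the human HNF4A gene's P2 promoter, spanning positions -135 to -1, cloned between the XhoI and HindIII sites (both retained) immediately upstream of the luc+ coding sequence. Because pGL3-basic has no eukaryotic promoter or enhancer of its own, luciferase output depends on the transcriptional activity of the inserted fragment. The promoter insert itself is not annotated in the feature table, but the unannotated region preceding the luciferase CDS is consistent with its expected location.

Downstream of luciferase lies the SV40 late polyadenylation signal for transcript processing. Upstream of the cloning region, a synthetic poly(A) signal and an RNA polymerase II transcriptional pause site from the human α2 globin gene reduce background from spurious read-through transcription originating in the backbone. In bacteria the plasmid is maintained at high copy through a ColE1/pUC-type origin and selected with ampicillin via the β-lactamase gene and its promoter. An f1 origin permits single-stranded DNA production. The short large T antigen, TcR and lacZα fragments detected are backbone remnants rather than functional genes.

The associated publication concerns a distant upstream promoter of HNF4A and its links to the transcription factors implicated in maturity-onset diabetes of the young. The name and defined endpoints suggest that this construct is a short proximal P2 fragment, of the kind used in deletion series to map regulatory elements and test transcription factor responsiveness, although the record does not detail specific experiments.
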