Addgene plasmid #31067: HNF4A_P2-135
Depositing lab: Gerhart Ryffel. Depositing organization: Universitaetsklinikum Essen. Publication: A distant upstream promoter of the HNF-4alpha gene connects the transcription factors involved in maturity-onset diabetes of the young. Thomas H, Jaschkowitz K, Bulman M, Frayling TM, Mitchell SM, Roosen S, Lingott-Frieg A, Tack CJ, Ellard S, Ryffel GU, Hattersley AT. Hum Mol Genet. 2001 Sep 15. 10(19):2089-97. 10.1093/hmg/10.19.2089 PubMed 11590126.
Backbone
  Vector backbone: pGL3-basic
  Backbone manufacturer: Promega
  Backbone size w/o insert (bp): 4800
  Vector type: Mammalian Expression, Luciferase
Growth in bacteria
  Bacterial resistance: Ampicillin, 100 μg/mL
  Growth temperature: 37°C
  Growth strain: DH5alpha
  Copy number: High Copy
Gene/Insert
  Gene/Insert name: HNF4A P2 promoter
  Species: H. sapiens (human)
  Insert size (bp): 135
  Mutation: -135 to -1 of P2 HNF4A promoter
  Entrez Gene: HNF4A (a.k.a. FRTS4, HNF4, HNF4a7, HNF4a8, HNF4a9, HNF4alpha, MODY, MODY1, NR2A1, NR2A21, TCF, TCF-14, TCF14)
  Cloning method: Restriction Enzyme; 5′ cloning site XhoI (not destroyed); 3′ cloning site HindIII (not destroyed)
  Sequencing primers: 5′ n/a
Terms and licenses: Academic/Nonprofit Terms; Industry Terms: Not Available to Industry
How to cite: HNF4A_P2-135 was a gift from Gerhart Ryffel (Addgene plasmid # 31067 ; http://n2t.net/addgene:31067 ; RRID:Addgene_31067)
