>Addgene plasmid #31067 | HNF4A_P2-135 | addgene partial sequence | sequence record 37019 | LucNRev 5'-CCTTATGCAGTTGCTCTCC-3'
NTCNCGNAANATGGCGCCGGGCCTTTCTTTATGTTTTTGGCGTCTTCCATGGTGGCTTTACCAACAGTAC
CGGAATGCCAAGCTTGGGCCAAGCCCACCCAGCCGGAGAGCTGGGGGCATGGAGGAGCAGGGGCCCGCTC
ACAGCAGCAGCACAGCCACCAGGAGCCCGTCCACCAGGAAGGCGGTGAGTGCGGCCAGCTGCCACCGCCC
GGTTATCTTATCCGCTCGAGCCCGGGCTAGCACGCGTAAGAGCTCGGTACCTATCGATAGAGAAATGTTC
TGGCACCTGCACTTGCACTGGGGACAGCCTATTTTGCTAGTTTGTTTTGTTTCGTTTTGTTTTGATGGAG
AGCGTATGTTAGTACTATCGATTCACACAAAAAACCAACACACAGATGTAATGAAAATAAAGATATTTTA
TTGCGGCCGCTCCAAGTACCTCCCGTACCTTAATATTACTTACTTATCATGGTAGCTTGGGCTGGCGTAA
TAGCGAAGAGGCCCGCACCGATCGCCCTTCCCAACAGTTGCGCAGCCTGAATGGCGAATGGCAAATTGTA
AGCGTTAATATTTTGTTAAAATTCGCGTTAAATTTTTGTTAAATCAGCTCATTTTTTAACCAATAGGCCG
AAATCGGCAAAATCCCTTATAAATCAAAAGAATAGACCGAGATAGGGT
[37 nt withheld, positions 679-715]
AAAGAACGTGGACTCCAACGTCAAAGG
[49 nt withheld, positions 743-791]
T
[91 nt withheld, positions 793-883]
GAACGTGGCGAGAAAGG
